>Addgene plasmid #35208 | pCS2+8CmCherry-ABCC9a | depositor partial sequence | sequence record 42932 | pCS2+8CmCherry-ABCC9a sequence 6200 bps
CTAGTGGCGCGCCAATGGGATCAGATGATTGGGAGTGGTTCTGTGGTACAAACAGCAGTGACCTGCCAGA
CTTTGATAACCAGTCTTGGAACTATGAGGATGTGTTGAGTAATGAGTGTTTGGTGGATGCTTTCATCGCC
GGGACTCAGATAGGGTTCTTCGTCCTAGCTCTTCTAGTTCTCTTTCTCACCGCATGCTGCACCTCACGCA
GTGATGTACCACATCGGTTCCTGCTCCGTTACGTAACACATAGTCCTAGATATCTTGGTACCTTTGTTCT
GGTCGTGATGTCAGTGGCATCTGTTGCGGAAGGTATCCTGACTGATAGCACATATACCAACCAACCTACA
CAACCACATCTCTACATTACAGGCATATCATCTGCGTTAAGTGGAGTTGTATCCCTGCTCTACTTTGGTC
GTCTCGAGAGATGGCGTGTTTGGAAGATGTCTCTCCTCCTCCTCGTCTACTGGGTGGCTTCCTTGGCAAC
CGTAAGCATCCAGATTGAGTCCCTCATCCATCAGGGATACAACGATGTTCATGTGACAGCCTTCGACATC
AATATCATCATGATTGCAGTATACAGCTTCTTCTTACTCCTCGAGCTGTATTTCCTCGTAGACAACTGGT
TTGGTTGGAGTCCCGGCGTGGATGAAGTGCCTCGAGACTTAAAGGATGAACGCATGTACTACATGGAGCG
CTACGTCGACATCTTCTCTCAGCTTGTCCATTGGTGGATGAACTGGCTCTTCGTTCTCGGTTTCAAGAGG
CCACTCGAGATGGATGATCTGGGAAGCATACCGGAGGTCCACAGCGCCGAGTACAATCATAGACGGTTCA
AGAACAACTTCAAGAGAGAGATAGAGCGGGCAAAGGAAGAAGAGCGGGAACCGAGTTTGTTCAAGGTGTA
TTTTGCCACCTACTGGGTCCGAATGCTGGCCGGTGCTATCCTCAAGTTCATCACAGACATGGGAGCCTAT
GTGGGTCCGTTGGCCATTGGAGGCATCACTCTTTATGTCACCGATGCTGTCTACGGTGAACATGAAGACG
TACCACCCCACCCGGTGAGCGTAAAAGAGTTCTTCGCAGATGGTTACGTTCTGATCGGTTGTATATTCGT
CACTGCTCTTATAAGACACATGTGTGACCAAACCTATCAGTTTATCACCTCCATAGAAGGCATCCATGCT
AGGTCGGCCCTTCAGAGTACGATCTACGAGAAATCCTTACGACTGTCTACATACGCCATGACTGGAGGGG
CGATGACCATGGGACAGATCACCAATCACATGTCAGTAGATGCCAACAATATCATGATGTTCTTCATGTT
TGCTAACGAAGTCTGGGCAACTCCGTTCAAGATCATATTTTCCTTGGTACTGTTATACCTTGAGCTGGGT
ACACCAGCATTGATCGGTGCCAGTGTCTTTCTAGTTGTGATCCCTTTCCAACTAGCTGCTGCCGTCGCTA
TGGGAAAATTCATCAAGGCTGTTTTGGGTACGGCGGACTACCGTCTGAAGATGTCAAACGAGATGCTACA
GGGAATCAAACTCTTGAAGCTTTATGGATGGGAGAGGATATACTATGAAGCAATCAAGAAGGCGAGAATC
AAGGAACTTTATGCTCTTCTAAAGGTCTACACATTCTTCGCTGTAACGTTTATCATCAATGCTGCAACTC
CAATCGTCGTCACCCTTGTGTCTTTCGGGACATACACACCCATCACGGGGAAGGTCCTCACACCTGACGT
GGCATTTACAACGCTCTCGCTCTTCAATCAAATGGCTGGTCCTCTCTTCATGTTTCCTTTCGTCATCAAT
CTCTTTGTCAACTGGATCGTGAGTACAGGACGTCTTAAGACGTATCTCCTTGCACCCGAGGTTGAAGGCG
CCGATGGAGTGATCAGCGATCTACTGAAGGAGATTGATGAGGATGGCGATGTAACGGACAGTGCCGAGAG
CGTGGGTAATTCACACGATGACGATCTTTCGGTGACCATCAAGCATCCCCGGCACAGGAAGAACCGAAGT
CATAGCAAACAGAGAGACGATGCTCATCAACTCCCTGATAAGACACCATTGTTGAGCGGGGACGGATCGC
CACGAGGATCTCTCTCTTACGGATCTACCAATCCCATCAAACATGGAGATACGTCATTCAGTGGCAGCGG
GGATGTCCCCGATGACGTCGCCATAAAGATCTCTGATGGTAACTTCACTTGGGATCCTGATTCCAATATA
TCTATACTGTCCGACATCAATGTAGAGATACCAAGAGGTAAGCTAACAGTCGTGATTGGGGCGGTTGGAT
GCGGAAAATCATCCCTTCTCAGTGCCATGTTGAATGAAATGACAACACTCTCCGGCACCGTTAAGCACAA
CAGAAACACGAAATCCATTGCATACGCCCCACAGAAAGCATGGTTGGTCAATGCTACGCTCAAAGACAAC
ATATTATTTGGCGAAGAGATGGTTAACAGCAAATATCGCAAAGTGATCCAAGCATGCGCACTGCAGCCCG
ACATAGACATGTTACCTGGTAAAGACATGACAGAGATTGGCGAGAAAGGGATCAACCTGAGCGGAGGGCA
GAAGCAACGCGTCAGTGTCAGCCGATGTCTCTACTCCGACAGGGACATCATCATCTTGGACGACCCTCTC
TCTGCTCTGGACATGCACGTTGGCACGCATCTGTTCGAGAAAGGATTCCAAGGTATCTTGATGAAACAAA
AGAAGACAGTCATACTGGTAACCCATCAGCTCCAGTATCTGCCTGAAGCCGACAAAATCATTGTGGTGAA
GGATGGCCGCATCACTTGCCAGGGTACTCCCGAGGAGGTAGCCGAGGCTGACCCTTCGATCATGACTGAG
TCTGAGAGAGCTATCAAGGAAGTGACCGAATCCGAAGCCGAAGGGTCTGGGGCAGAGTCTGAGTCTCTGA
TGAATGAGAGAAGGGCGCTCAAGAGACAGATCTCAACACAGATGTCTGTGTTGAAGGACGGCGCTGCTGA
TAAATCAGACGAGAAAGCAGGACGCTTGATTGAAGAGGAGGAGAAGGAGAAAGGTTCTGTGTCTTACCAG
ATGTACATGTACTACTTCCGAGCCATGGGCTATTGGCTTGCATGTCTCATGATCGGTTGTGTAGCCATGC
GAGCCGGTCTTCAGGTAGCTACAAACTTCTGGCTCTCAGACTGGTCCGAGGCGGGTCTCAATTTAACTGG
GGACGCCCAACCGACGAGTTATTATTTGAGAGGTTATGCGGGTTTCTCTGTGTCTACTGTTTTTGGATCC
GTTTTATCGAATGTCTTCAGCTGTATCGGTGCCTTGCTAGCGGCAAGAGCGATACACTTTGCCCTTCTAC
AAAATATCATCGGAATACCAATGAGATTCTTTGACACCACCCCAGTTGGACGAATTCTCAACCGACTCTC
CAGTGACACACAATGGATCGATCAGCGTTTGATTCACTCCTTCAACATGCTTCTCAATACGTTAGTCGCC
GTCATCGCCTCCTTTATCGTCAACGCCATCGTCAATAGCTACTTCATCATCTTCCTCATCCCTATCGGCA
TCATCTTCATGTGCATTCTGGTCTACTTCGTCGCAACATCCAGAATGTTGCAGCGTTTGGAGAGCGTCAC
AAGATCTCCTGTGTTCGCTCATTTCTCTGAAACGCTTGGCGGTCTGCCCATCATCAGAGCATATAAGGAT
GAAAAGCGGTTTTTCAAAAACGTACTGGGGAAAATCGACAAAAACAATACAGCTTTGGTGTATTTGTACA
CAGCCAACAGATGGTTAGCGATTCGATTGGATTATCTGGGAGCAGTGGTTGTGCTCATTGCCAGTCTGTC
GGCACTCTTGGGGGCGCTCTATCTTGGTGTAGATGCTAGTTTGGTTGGGCTTGCCATCAGCTATTCATTA
GAGATCTCCATCTATATGAACATGGTGGTGCGAGGTTGTGCCGACTTGGAGCTTCAGATGAACGCCATGG
AGAGAATTCGATACTACACTGAAGTAGAGAATGAGGAATACGATGGTCTGGAGCCTCCACCCGAGTGGCC
CCAGAAAGGTGAAATCATTCTTGATAACATCAGCGTACGTTACGCCCTGGAGCTCGATCCTGTACTGCAT
GATGTCTCTGTCACCATCCCTCCTGGTCAAAAGTTGGGAATCTGTGGTCGAACCGGGAGCGGTAAATCAT
CGCTTACACTTTCTCTCTTCCGTATCATCGATACTTTCAAAGGTCGAATTCTGATTGACGGAGTTGATAT
TTCATCAGTTCCTCTCATCACACTCCGTCAACGACTTTCTATCATCCCACAAGATGCCGTCCTCTTCACT
GGAACTATCAGACATAACATTGATCCAGCGGGTGTAAAGACAGACGATGAACTATGGAAGGCTTTAGAGA
TAGCTCAACTCAAAGAAGTCGTTTCACCGTTAGAAGGTGGATTGGACTATATCGTGACGGAGGGAGGAGA
GAATTTCAGCGTTGGTCAGCGACAGCTCTTCTGTCTGGCCCGGGCTTTCCTCCGTAACTCAACTATCTTG
GTCATGGATGAAGCTACTGCTTCCATCGATCAAGAAACTGATCGCATCCTCCAAGACGTGGTGGCTGATG
TCTTCCAAGATAGAACAGTCATCACAATCGCGCATCGCGTGGGTACGATCTTGGACGCAGATAACATCCT
CACTCTCAGTGACGGTCGCGTCGTCGAGTTCGACTCCCCGAACACGCTCCTCGAAAAAGAAGACAGCATC
TTCGCGTCGCTGGTCAAAGCTGGCAAATTAATTAAAGGCCGGCCAGCGATCGCCGGACATCGATTGATGG
TGAGCAAGGGCGAGGAGGATAACATGGCCATCATCAAGGAGTTCATGCGCTTCAAGGTGCACATGGAGGG
CTCCGTGAACGGCCACGAGTTCGAGATCGAGGGCGAGGGCGAGGGCCGCCCCTACGAGGGCACCCAGACC
GCCAAGCTGAAGGTGACCAAGGGTGGCCCCCTGCCCTTCGCCTGGGACATCCTGTCCCCTCAGTTCATGT
ACGGCTCCAAGGCCTACGTGAAGCACCCCGCCGACATCCCCGACTACTTGAAGCTGTCCTTCCCCGAGGG
CTTCAAGTGGGAGCGCGTGATGAACTTCGAGGACGGCGGCGTGGTGACCGTGACCCAGGACTCCTCCCTG
CAGGACGGCGAGTTCATCTACAAGGTGAAGCTGCGCGGCACCAACTTCCCCTCCGACGGCCCCGTAATGC
AGAAGAAGACCATGGGCTGGGAGGCCTCCTCCGAGCGGATGTACCCCGAGGACGGCGCCCTGAAGGGCGA
GATCAAGCAGAGGCTGAAGCTGAAGGACGGCGGCCACTACGACGCTGAGGTCAAGACCACCTACAAGGCC
AAGAAGCCCGTGCAGCTGCCCGGCGCCTACAACGTCAACATCAAGTTGGACATCACCTCCCACAACGAGG
ACTACACCATCGTGGAACAGTACGAACGCGCCGAGGGCCGCCACTCCACCGGCGGCATGGACGAGCTGTA
CAAGTAAGAATTCAAGGCCTCTCGAGCCTCTAGAACTATAGTGAGTCGTATTACGTAGATCCAGACATGA
TAAGATACATTGATGAGTTTGGACAAACCACAACTAGAATGCAGTGAAAAAAATGCTTTATTTGTGAAAT
TTGTGATGCTATTGCTTTATTTGTAACCATTATAAGCTGCAATAAACAAGTTAACAACAACAATTGCATT
CATTTTATGTTTCAGGTTCAGGGGGAGGTGTGGGAGGTTTTTTAATTCGCGGCCGCGGCGCCAATGCATT
GGGCCCGGTACCCAGCTTTTGTTCCCTTTAGTGAGGGTTAATTGCGCGCTTGGCGTAATCATGGTCATAG
CTGTTTCCTGTGTGAAATTGTTATCCGCTCACAATTCCACACAACATACGAGCCGGGAGCATAAAGTGTA
AAGCCTGGGGTGCCTAATGAGTGAGCTAACTCACATTAATTGCGTTGCGCTCACTGCCCGCTTTCCAGTC
GGGAAACCTGTCGTGCCAGCTGCATTAATGAATCGGCCAACGCGCGGGGAGAGGCGGTTTGCGTATTGGG
CGCTCTTCCGCTTCCTCGCTCACTGACTCGCTGCGCTCGGTCGTTCGGCTGCGGCGAGCGGTATCAGCTC
ACTCAAAGGCGGTAATACGGTTATCCACAGAATCAGGGGA
