>Addgene plasmid #35208 | pCS2+8CmCherry-ABCC9a | addgene partial sequence | sequence record 45381 | m13_pUC-rev
TTACCCTCACTAAAGGGAACAAAAGCTGGGTACCGGGCCCAATGCATTGGCGCCGCGGCCGCGAATTAAA
AAACCTCCCACACCTCCCCCTGAACCTGAAACATAAAATGAATGCAATTGTTGTTGTTAACTTGTTTATT
GCAGCTTATAATGGTTACAAATAAAGCAATAGCATCACAAATTTCACAAATAAAGCATTTTTTTCACTGC
ATTCTAGTTGTGGTTTGTCCAAACTCATCAATGTATCTTATCATGTCTGGATCTACGTAATACGACTCAC
TATAGTTCTAGAGGCTCGAGAGGCCTTGAATTCTTACTTGTACAGCTCGTCCATGCCGCCGGTGGAGTGG
CGGCCCTCGGCGCGTTCGTACTGTTCCACGATGGTGTAGTCCTCGTTGTGGGAGGTGATGTCCAACTTGA
TGTTGACGTTGTAGGCGCCGGGCAGCTGCACGGGCTTCTTGGCCTTGTAGGTGGTCTTGACCTCAGCGTC
GTAGTGGCCGCCGTCCTTCAGCTTCAGCCTCTGCTTGATCTCGCCCTTCAGGGCGCCGTCCTCGGGGTAC
ATCCGCTCGGAGGAGGCCTCCCAGCCCATGGTCTTCTTCTGCATTACGGGGCCGTCGGAGGGGAAGTTGG
TGCCGCGCAGCTTCACCTTGTAGATGAACTCGCCGTCCTGCAGGGAGGAGTCCTGGGTCACGGTCACCAC
GCCGCCGTCCTCGAAGTTCATCACGCGCTCCCACTTGAAGCCCTCGGGGAAGGACAGCTTCAAGTAGTCG
GGGATGTCGGCGGGGTGCTTCACGTAGGCCTTGGAGC
