>Addgene plasmid #35208 | pCS2+8CmCherry-ABCC9a | addgene partial sequence | sequence record 46436 | SP6 5'-ATTTAGGTGACACTATAG-3'
TGGCGCGCCAATGGGATCAGATGATTGGGAGTGGTTCTGTGGTACAAACAGCAGTGACCTGCCAGACTTT
GATAACCAGTCTTGGAACTATGAGGATGTGTTGAGTAATGAGTGTTTGGTGGATGCTTTCATCGCCGGGA
CTCAGATAGGGTTCTTCGTCCTAGCTCTTCTAGTTCTCTTTCTCACCGCATGCTGCACCTCACGCAGTGA
TGTACCACATCGGTTCCTGCTCCGTTACGTAACACATAGTCCTAGATATCTTGGTACCTTTGTTCTGGTC
GTGATGTCAGTGGCATCTGTTGCGGAAGGTATCCTGACTGATAGCACATATACCAACCAACCTACACAAC
CACATCTCTACATTACAGGCATATCATCTGCGTTAAGTGGAGTTGTATCCCTGCTCTACTTTGGTCGTCT
CGAGAGATGGCGTGTTTGGAAGATGTCTCTCCTCCTCCTCGTCTACTGGGTGGCTTCCTTGGCAACCGTA
AGCATCCAGATTGAGTCCCTCATCCATCAGGGATACAACGATGTTCATGTGACAGCCTTCGACATCAATA
TCATCATGATTGCAGTATACAGCTTCTTCTTACTCCTCGAGCTGTATTTCCTCGTAGACAACTGGTTTGG
TTGGAGTCCCGGCGTGGATGAAGTGCCTCGAGACTTAAAGGATGAACGCATGTACTACATGGAGCGCTAC
GTCGACATCTTCTCTCAGCTTGTCCATTGGTGGATGAACTGGCTCTTCGTTCTCGGTTTCAAGAGGCCAC
TCGAGATGGATGATCTGGGAAGCATACCGGAGGTCCACAGCGCCGAGTACAATCATAGACGGTTCAAGAA
CAACTTCAAGAGAGAGATAGAGCGGGCAA
