[The description below was written by a language model from this plasmid's Addgene catalogue record.]
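Description:
pCS2+8CmCherry-ABCC9a is an expression plasmid built on the pCS2+8CmCherry backbone (about 4.9 kb without insert), a derivative of the pCS2+ family. It is catalogued for mammalian expression and for use in sea urchin, zebrafish and Xenopus. It is maintained in E. coli as a high-copy plasmid under ampicillin selection. No feature table accompanies the record, so the origin of replication, polyadenylation signal and any additional promoters are not documented here.

The insert is ABCC9a from the purple sea urchin Strongylocentrotus purpuratus, a roughly 4.8 kb coding region for a member of the ABC transporter C subfamily. It was cloned between AscI and PacI sites, both of which remain intact, so the insert can be excised or exchanged. The backbone supplies mCherry at the C terminus, so the product is an ABCC9a-mCherry fusion whose red fluorescence reports where the transporter sits in living cells.

The listed promoter is SP6, a bacteriophage RNA polymerase promoter. It is generally used for in vitro transcription of mRNA, which can then be microinjected into eggs or embryos, in keeping with the embryo model hosts named for this vector.

The associated publication concerns the localization and substrate selectivity of sea urchin multidrug efflux transporters. This suggests the construct was used to visualise the subcellular distribution of ABCC9a and to study its transport activity in embryos, probably alongside other transporter fusions. The record does not describe specific experiments for this plasmid.
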