Addgene plasmid #35208: pCS2+8CmCherry-ABCC9a
Depositing lab: Amro Hamdoun. Depositing organization: University of California, San Diego (UCSD). Publication: Localization and Substrate Selectivity of Sea Urchin Multidrug (MDR) Efflux Transporters. Gokirmak T, Campanale JP, Shipp LE, Moy GW, Tao H, Hamdoun A. J Biol Chem. 2012 Nov 2. 10.1074/jbc.M112.424879 PubMed 23124201.
Backbone
  Vector backbone: pCS2+8CmCherry
  Backbone manufacturer: Gokirmak et al., 2012
  Backbone size w/o insert (bp): 4866
  Vector type: Mammalian Expression ; Sea urchin, zebrafish, Xenopus
Growth in bacteria
  Bacterial resistance: Ampicillin, 100 μg/mL
  Growth temperature: 37°C
  Growth strain: DH10B
  Copy number: High Copy
Gene/Insert
  Gene/Insert name: ABCC9a
  Species: Strongylocentrotus purpuratus
  Insert size (bp): 4773
  Promoter: SP6
  Tag / fusion protein: mCherry (C terminal on backbone)
  Cloning method: Restriction Enzyme; 5′ cloning site AscI (not destroyed); 3′ cloning site PacI (not destroyed)
  Sequencing primers: 5′ CTTGATTTAGGTGACACTATA; 3′ GCCTCCCAGCCCATGG
Terms and licenses: Academic/Nonprofit Terms; Industry Terms: Not Available to Industry
How to cite: pCS2+8CmCherry-ABCC9a was a gift from Amro Hamdoun (Addgene plasmid # 35208 ; http://n2t.net/addgene:35208 ; RRID:Addgene_35208)
